Addgene plasmid #146184: pAc5.1B-DmAdh-V5His6_E
Purpose: Insect Expression of DmAdh
Depositing lab: Elisa Izaurralde. Depositing organization: Max Planck Institute for Developmental Biology. Publication: Nonsense-mediated mRNA decay in Drosophila: at the intersection of the yeast and mammalian pathways. Gatfield D, Unterholzner L, Ciccarelli FD, Bork P, Izaurralde E. EMBO J. 2003 Aug 1. 22(15):3960-70. 10.1093/emboj/cdg371 PubMed 12881430.
Backbone
  Vector backbone: Unknown
  Vector type: Insect Expression
Growth in bacteria
  Bacterial resistance: Ampicillin, 100 μg/mL
  Growth temperature: 37°C
  Growth strain: DH5alpha
  Copy number: Low Copy
Gene/Insert
  Gene/Insert name: DmAdh
  Species: D. melanogaster (fly)
  Entrez Gene: Adh (a.k.a. Dmel_CG3481, ADH, Adh3, BG:DS01486.8, CG32954, CG3481, DM-ADH, DmADH, Dmel\CG3481, Dreg-1, Reg-1, T16, adh, dADH)
  Cloning method: Unknown
Terms and licenses: Academic/Nonprofit Terms; Industry Terms: Not Available to Industry
Depositor comments: genomic Adh DNA NCBI:NT_033779.4 locus:156661.....16230; 16201.......16565. Plasmids from this collection were made available to the research community and donated after the lab closed. Please note that the sequence provided by the depositing laboratory may be theoretical/predicted or based on Sanger sequencing results. There may be discrepancies between sequencing results obtained by Addgene and the depositor sequence. If an Addgene verified sequence is not available, please contact before placing your order to request that our lab fully sequence the plasmid.
How to cite: pAc5.1B-DmAdh-V5His6_E was a gift from Elisa Izaurralde (Addgene plasmid # 146184 ; http://n2t.net/addgene:146184 ; RRID:Addgene_146184)
