[The description below was written by a language model from this plasmid's Addgene catalogue record and pLannotate feature annotations shown in this document.]
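Description:
pAc5.1B-DmAdh-V5His6_E is an insect-cell expression plasmid of 6,188 nt carrying the Drosophila melanogaster alcohol dehydrogenase gene (Adh). The catalogue lists the backbone as unknown, although the name and the annotated parts are consistent with a pAc5.1-type V5/His vector. In bacteria it is maintained through a ColE1/pUC-family origin and selected with ampicillin via the β-lactamase gene and its own promoter. The record lists it as low copy, even though the origin annotation describes a high-copy type. Short fragments annotated as tetracycline-resistance and SV40 large T antigen sequence appear to be non-functional backbone remnants. No marker for selection in insect cells is annotated.

Expression is driven by the strong, constitutive Drosophila actin 5C (Ac5) promoter. Downstream, Adh coding sequence is detected as two separate fragments with a short gap between them. This fits the depositor's comment that the insert is genomic Adh DNA rather than cDNA, so the gap presumably corresponds to an intron that must be spliced out of the transcript. A V5 epitope tag follows the Adh sequence and allows detection of the protein. The name also indicates a His6 tag, but this was not picked up in the feature table. An SV40 polyadenylation signal lies downstream of the cassette and is annotated on the opposite strand.

The stated purpose is expression of DmAdh in insect cells. The associated publication concerns nonsense-mediated mRNA decay in Drosophila, which suggests the intron-containing Adh gene serves as a reporter transcript in mRNA stability studies. However, the record does not describe this construct's specific role or explain the "_E" suffix.
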