Features (pLannotate 1.2.2; 10 found; start..end, strand, type, name):
     56..2568    +  promoter       Ac5 promoter: Drosophila melanogaster actin 5C promoter
   2613..2711    +  CDS            Adh (fragment): ADH_DROME - Experimental evidence at protein level: Swiss-Prot protein existence level 1. From Drosophila melanogaster (Fruit fly).
   2777..3445    +  CDS            Adh (fragment): ADH_DROME - Experimental evidence at protein level: Swiss-Prot protein existence level 1. From Drosophila melanogaster (Fruit fly).
   3473..3514    +  CDS            V5 tag: epitope tag from simian virus 5
   3614..3748    -  polyA_signal   SV40 poly(A) signal: SV40 polyadenylation signal
   3771..3855    -  CDS            large T antigen (fragment): large T antigen from SV40 (simian virus 40)
   3856..4326    +  CDS            TcR (fragment): tetracycline efflux protein; tet; confers resistance to tetracycline
   4370..4958    -  rep_origin     ori: high-copy-number ColE1/pMB1/pBR322/pUC origin of replication
   5129..5989    -  CDS            AmpR: β-lactamase; bla; confers resistance to ampicillin, carbenicillin, and related antibiotics
   5990..6094    -  promoter       AmpR promoter: bla
>Addgene plasmid #146184 | pAc5.1B-DmAdh-V5His6_E | depositor full sequence | sequence record 288629 | Full Sequence
CTTCAAGGAATTAATTCTATATTCTAAAAACACAAATGATACTTCTAAAAAAAATCATGAATGGCATCAA
CTCTGAATCAAATCTTTGCAGATGCACCTACTTCTCATTTCCACTGTCACATCATTTTTCCAGATCTCGC
TGCCTGTTATGTGGCCCACAAACCAAGACACGTTTTATGGCCATTAAAGCTGGCTGATCGTCGCCAAACA
CCAAATACATATCAATATGTACATTCGAGAAAGAAGCGATCAAAGAAGCGTCTTCGGGCGAGTAGGAGAA
TGCGGAGGAGAAGGAGAACGAGCTGATCTAGTATCTCTCCACAATCCAATGCCAACTGACCAACTGGCCA
TATTCGGAGCAATTTGAAGCCAATTTCCATCGCCTGGCGATCGCTCCATTCTTGGCTATATGTTTTTCAC
CGTTCCCGGGGCCATTTTCAAAGACTCGTCGGTAAGATAAGATTGTGTCACTCGCTGTCTCTCTTCATTT
GTCGAAGAATGCTGAGGAATTTCGCGATGACGTCGGCGAGTATTTTGAAGAATGAGAATAATTTGTATTT
ATACGAAAATCAGTTAGTGGAATTTTCTACAAAAACATGTTATCTATAGATAATTTTGTTGCAAAATATG
TTGACTATGACAAAGATTGTATGTATATACCTTTAATGTATTCTCATTTTCTTATGTATTTATAATGGCA
ATGATGATACTGATGATATTTTAAGATGATGCCAGACCACAGGCTGATTTCTGCGTCTTTTGCCGAACGC
AGTGCATGTGCGGTTGTTGTTTTTTGGAATAGTTTCAATTTTCGGACTGTCCGCTTTGATTTCAGTTTCT
TGGCTTATTCAAAAAGCAAAGTAAAGCCAAAAAAGCGAGATGGCAATACCAAATGCGGCAAAACGGTAGT
GGAAGGAAAGGGGTGCGGGGCAGCGGAAGGAAGGGTGGGGCGGGGCGTGGCGGGGTCTGTGGCTGGGCGC
GACGTCACCGACGTTGGAGCCACTCCTTTGACCATGTGTGCGTGTGTGTATTATTCGTGTCTCGCCACTC
GCCGGTTGTTTTTTTCTTTTTATCTCGCTCTCTCTAGCGCCATCTCGTACGCATGCTCAACGCACCGCAT
GTTGCCGTGTCCTTTATGCGTCATTTTGGCTCGAAATAGGCAATTATTTAAACAAAGATTAGTCAACGAA
AACGCTAAAATAAATAAGTCTACAATATGGTTACTTATTGCCATGTGTGTGCAGCCAACGATAGCAACAA
AAGCAACAACACAGTGGCTTTCCCTCTTTCACTTTTTGTTTGCAAGCGCGTGCGAGCAAGACGGCACGAC
CGGCAAACGCAATTACGCTGACAAAGAGCAGACGAAGTTTTGGCCGAAAAACATCAAGGCGCCTGATACG
AATGCATTTGCAATAACAATTGCGATATTTAATATTGTTTATGAAGCTGTTTGACTTCAAAACACACAAA
AAAAAAAATAAAACAAATTATTTGAAAGAGAATTAGGAATCGGACAGCTTATCGTTACGGGCTAACAGCA
CACCGAGACGAAATAGCTTACCTGACGTCACAGCCTCTGGAAGAACTGCCGCCAAGCAGAGAGAGAGAGA
AAAAGAGGGAGAGCAGCTTAGACCGCATGTGCTTGTGTGTGAGGCGTCTCTCTCTTCGTCTCCTGTTTGC
GCAAACGCATAGACTGCACTGAGAAAATCGATTACCTATTTTTTATGAATGAATATTTGCACTATTACTA
TTCAAAACTATTAAGATAGCAATCACATTCAATAGCCAAATACTATACCACCTGAGCGATGCAACGAAAT
GATCAATTTGAGCAAAAATGCTGCATATTTAGGACGGCATCATTATAGAAATGCTTCTTGCTGTGTACTT
TTCTCTCGTCTGGCAGCTGTTTCGCCGTTATTGTTAAAACCGGCTTAAGTTAGGTGTGTTTTCTACGACT
AGTGATGCCCCTACTAGAAGATGTGTGTTGCACAAATGTCCCTGAATAACCAATTTGAAGTGCAGATAGC
AGTAAACGTAAGCTAATATGAATATTATTTAACTGTAATGTTTTAATATCGCTGGACATTACTAATAAAC
CCACTATAAACACATGTACATATGTATGTTTTGGCATACAATGAGTAGTTGGGGAAAAAATGTGTAAAAG
CACCGTGACCATCACAGCATAAAGATAACCAGCTGAAGTATCGAATATGAGTAACCCCCAAATTGAATCA
CATGCCGCAACTGATAGGACCCATGGAAGTACACTCTTCATGGCGATATACAAGACACACACAAGCACGA
ACACCCAGTTGCGGAGGAAATTCTCCGTAAATGAAAACCCAATCGGCGAACAATTCATACCCATATATGG
TAAAAGTTTTGAACGCGACTTGAGAGCGGAGAGCATTGCGGCTGATAAGGTTTTAGCGCTAAGCGGGCTT
TATAAAACGGGCTGCGGGACCAGTTTTCATATCACTACCGTTTGAGTTCTTGTGCTGTGTGGATACTCCT
CCCGACACAAAGCCGCTCCATCAGCCAGCAGTCGTCTAATCCAGAGACCCCGGATCGGGGTACCTACTAG
TCCAGTGTGGTGGAATTCCAACATGTCGTTTACTTTGACCAACAAGAACGTGATTTTCGTTGCCGGTCTG
GGAGGCATTGGTCTGGACACCAGCAAGGAGCTGCTCAAGCGCGATCTGAAGGTAACTATGCGATGCCCAC
AGGCTCCATGCAGCGATGGAGGTTAATCTCGTGTATTCAATCCTAGAACCTGGTGATCCTCGACCGCATT
GAGAACCCGGCTGCCATTGCCGAGCTGAAGGCAATCAATCCAAAGGTGACCGTCACCTTCTACCCCTATG
ATGTGACCGTGCCCATTGCCGAGACCACCAAGCTGCTGAAGACCATCTTCGCCCAGCTGAAGACCGTCGA
TGTCCTGATCAACGGAGCTGGTATCCTGGACGATCACCAGATCGAGCGCACCATTGCCGTCAACTACACT
GGCCTGGTCAACACCACGACGGCCATTCTGGACTTCTGGGACAAGCGCAAGGGCGGTCCCGGTGGTATCA
TCTGCAACATTGGATCCGTCACTGGATTCAATGCCATCTACCAGGTGCCCGTCTACTCCGGCACCAAGGC
CGCCGTGGTCAACTTCACCAGCTCCCTGGCGAAACTGGCCCCCATTACCGGCGTGACCGCTTACACCGTG
AACCCCGGCATCACCCGCACCACCCTGGTGCACAAGTTCAACTCCTGGTTGGATGTTGAGCCCCAGGTTG
CTGAGAAGCTCCTGGCTCATCCCACCCAGCCATCGTTGGCCTGCGCCGAGAACTTCGTCAAGGCTATCGA
ACTGAACCAGAACGGAGCCATCTGGAAACTGGACTTGGGCACCCTGGAGGCCATCCAGTGGACCAAGCAC
TGGGACTCCGGCATCTCGAGTCTAGAGGGCCCGCGGTTCGAAGGTAAGCCTATCCCTAACCCTCTCCTCG
GTCTCGATTCTACGCGTACCGGTCATCATCACCATCACCATTGAGTTTAAACCCGCTGATCAGCCTCGAC
TGTGCCTTCTAAGGCCTGAGCTCGCTGATCAGCCTCGATCGAGGATCCAGACATGATAAGATACATTGAT
GAGTTTGGACAAACCACAACTAGAATGCAGTGAAAAAAATGCTTTATTTGTGAAATTTGTGATGCTATTG
CTTTATTTGTAACCATTATAAGCTGCAATAAACAAGTTAACAACAACAATTGCATTCATTTTATGTTTCA
GGTTCAGGGGGAGGTGTGGGAGGTTTTTTAAAGCAAGTAAAACCTCTACAAATGTGGTATGGCTGATTAT
GATCAGTCGACCGATGCCCTTGAGAGCCTTCAACCCAGTCAGCTCCTTCCGGTGGGCGCGGGGCATGACT
ATCGTCGCCGCACTTATGACTGTCTTCTTTATCATGCAACTCGTAGGACAGGTGCCGGCAGCGCTCTGGG
TCATTTTCGGCGAGGACCGCTTTCGCTGGAGCGCGACGATGATCGGCCTGTCGCTTGCGGTATTCGGAAT
CTTGCACGCCCTCGCTCAAGCCTTCGTCACTGGTCCCGCCACCAAACGTTTCGGCGAGAAGCAGGCCATT
ATCGCCGGCATGGCGGCCGACGCGCTGGGCTACGTCTTGCTGGCGTTCGCGACGCGAGGCTGGATGGCCT
TCCCCATTATGATTCTTCTCGCTTCCGGCGGCATCGGGATGCCCGCGTTGCAGGCCATGCTGTCCAGGCA
GGTAGATGACGACCATCAGGGACAGCTTCAAGGATCGCTCGCGGCTCTTACCAGCCAGCAAAAGGCCAGG
AACCGTAAAAAGGCCGCGTTGCTGGCGTTTTTCCATAGGCTCCGCCCCCCTGACGAGCATCACAAAAATC
GACGCTCAAGTCAGAGGTGGCGAAACCCGACAGGACTATAAAGATACCAGGCGTTTCCCCCTGGAAGCTC
CCTCGTGCGCTCTCCTGTTCCGACCCTGCCGCTTACCGGATACCTGTCCGCCTTTCTCCCTTCGGGAAGC
GTGGCGCTTTCTCAATGCTCACGCTGTAGGTATCTCAGTTCGGTGTAGGTCGTTCGCTCCAAGCTGGGCT
GTGTGCACGAACCCCCCGTTCAGCCCGACCGCTGCGCCTTATCCGGTAACTATCGTCTTGAGTCCAACCC
GGTAAGACACGACTTATCGCCACTGGCAGCAGCCACTGGTAACAGGATTAGCAGAGCGAGGTATGTAGGC
GGTGCTACAGAGTTCTTGAAGTGGTGGCCTAACTACGGCTACACTAGAAGGACAGTATTTGGTATCTGCG
CTCTGCTGAAGCCAGTTACCTTCGGAAAAAGAGTTGGTAGCTCTTGATCCGGCAAACAAACCACCGCTGG
TAGCGGTGGTTTTTTTGTTTGCAAGCAGCAGATTACGCGCAGAAAAAAAGGATCTCAAGAAGATCCTTTG
ATCTTTTCTACGGGGTCTGACGCTCAGTGGAACGAAAACTCACGTTAAGGGATTTTGGTCATGAGATTAT
CAAAAAGGATCTTCACCTAGATCCTTTTAAATTAAAAATGAAGTTTTAAATCAATCTAAAGTATATATGA
GTAAACTTGGTCTGACAGTTACCAATGCTTAATCAGTGAGGCACCTATCTCAGCGATCTGTCTATTTCGT
TCATCCATAGTTGCCTGACTCCCCGTCGTGTAGATAACTACGATACGGGAGGGCTTACCATCTGGCCCCA
GTGCTGCAATGATACCGCGAGACCCACGCTCACCGGCTCCAGATTTATCAGCAATAAACCAGCCAGCCGG
AAGGGCCGAGCGCAGAAGTGGTCCTGCAACTTTATCCGCCTCCATCCAGTCTATTAATTGTTGCCGGGAA
GCTAGAGTAAGTAGTTCGCCAGTTAATAGTTTGCGCAACGTTGTTGCCATTGCTGCAGGCATCGTGGTGT
CACGCTCGTCGTTTGGTATGGCTTCATTCAGCTCCGGTTCCCAACGATCAAGGCGAGTTACATGATCCCC
CATGTTGTGCAAAAAAGCGGTTAGCTCCTTCGGTCCTCCGATCGTTGTCAGAAGTAAGTTGGCCGCAGTG
TTATCACTCATGGTTATGGCAGCACTGCATAATTCTCTTACTGTCATGCCATCCGTAAGATGCTTTTCTG
TGACTGGTGAGTACTCAACCAAGTCATTCTGAGAATAGTGTATGCGGCGACCGAGTTGCTCTTGCCCGGC
GTCAACACGGGATAATACCGCGCCACATAGCAGAACTTTAAAAGTGCTCATCATTGGAAAACGTTCTTCG
GGGCGAAAACTCTCAAGGATCTTACCGCTGTTGAGATCCAGTTCGATGTAACCCACTCGTGCACCCAACT
GATCTTCAGCATCTTTTACTTTCACCAGCGTTTCTGGGTGAGCAAAAACAGGAAGGCAAAATGCCGCAAA
AAAGGGAATAAGGGCGACACGGAAATGTTGAATACTCATACTCTTCCTTTTTCAATATTATTGAAGCATT
TATCAGGGTTATTGTCTCATGAGCGGATACATATTTGAATGTATTTAGAAAAATAAACAAATAGGGGTTC
CGCGCACATTTCCCCGAAAAGTGCCACCTGACGTCTAAGAAACCATTATTATCATGACATTAACCTATAA
AAATAGGCGTATCACGAGGCCCTTTCGT
